Addgene plasmid #136968: pGGC_RT_Sa_sgRNA
Purpose: Goldengate/Greengate module for genome editing, using the Sa guideRNA.
Depositing lab: Klaus Theres. Depositing organization: Max Planck Institute for Plant Breeding Research.
Backbone
  Vector backbone: pUC19
  Vector type: CRISPR
Growth in bacteria
  Bacterial resistance: Ampicillin, 100 μg/mL
  Growth temperature: 37°C
  Growth strain: DH5alpha
  Copy number: High Copy
Gene/Insert
  Gene/Insert name: Sa guide RNA
  gRNA/shRNA sequence: unknown
  Species: Synthetic
  Cloning method: Restriction Enzyme; 5′ cloning site unknown (unknown if destroyed); 3′ cloning site unknown (unknown if destroyed)
Terms and licenses: Academic/Nonprofit Terms; Industry Terms: Not Available to Industry
Depositor comments: For use in the Greengate system (DOI: 10.1371/journal.pone.0083043, Addgene: Kit # 1000000036) or similar Goldengate-based systems. This plasmid carries a Greengate CDS module, containing the guideRNA backbone. Cloning of the guide is described here: DOI: 10.1007/978-1-4939-7286-9 _27.
How to cite: pGGC_RT_Sa_sgRNA was a gift from Klaus Theres (Addgene plasmid # 136968 ; http://n2t.net/addgene:136968 ; RRID:Addgene_136968)
