[The description below was written by a language model from this plasmid's Addgene catalogue record and pLannotate feature annotations shown in this document.]
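Description:
pGGC_RT_Sa_sgRNA is a small (about 3.2 kb) pUC19-based entry plasmid that serves as a module for GreenGate and related Golden Gate assembly systems used in plant genome editing. It is propagated in E. coli as a high-copy plasmid through its ColE1/pUC-type origin and selected with ampicillin via the bla (β-lactamase) gene and its native promoter. The rest of the backbone carries typical cloning-vector remnants: a lac promoter/operator with CAP binding site, fragments of lacI and lacZα, short bom and rop fragments, and SP6 and T7 phage promoters flanking the insert region.

The payload occupies the "C" (CDS) position of the GreenGate module scheme and contains the guide RNA scaffold for the Staphylococcus aureus CRISPR/Cas9 system. The feature table places a short match to the Arabidopsis U6 snRNA consensus promoter roughly 75 nt upstream of the scaffold. This suggests that an RNA polymerase III U6-type promoter drives the guide, although only a fragment is annotated and the catalogue entry does not describe the promoter. No specific targeting sequence is recorded; the depositor describes the plasmid as carrying the guide RNA backbone, into which the user clones a spacer of choice. The cloning sites used are not stated in the record.

After a guide has been inserted, the module is intended to be combined with other GreenGate parts in a Golden Gate reaction to build plant transformation constructs. An SaCas9 nuclease is not encoded here and would have to be supplied from a separate module or construct.
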