Features (pLannotate 1.2.2; 14 found; start..end, strand, type, name):
     96..200     +  promoter       AmpR promoter: bla
    201..1061    +  CDS            AmpR: β-lactamase; bla; confers resistance to ampicillin, carbenicillin, and related antibiotics
   1232..1820    +  rep_origin     ori: high-copy-number ColE1/pMB1/pBR322/pUC origin of replication
   2003..2095    +  CDS            lacI (fragment): lac repressor; lacI; The lac repressor binds to the lac operator to inhibit transcription in E. coli. This inhibition can be relieved by adding lactose or isopropyl-β-D-thiogalactopyranoside (IPTG).
   2108..2129    +  protein_bind   CAP binding site: CAP binding activates transcription in the presence of cAMP. E. coli catabolite activator protein
   2144..2174    +  promoter       lac promoter: promoter for the E. coli lac operon
   2182..2198    +  protein_bind   lac operator: The lac repressor binds to the lac operator to inhibit transcription in E. coli. This inhibition can be relieved by adding lactose or isopropyl-β-D-thiogalactopyranoside (IPTG). lac repressor encoded by lacI
   2212..2230    +  promoter       SP6 promoter: promoter for bacteriophage SP6 RNA polymerase
   2567..2583    +  promoter       AtU6 promoter (fragment): consensus promoter from the three Arabidopsis U6 snRNA genes (Waibel and Filipowicz, 1990; Nekrasov et al., 2013)
   2658..2733    +  misc_RNA       Sa gRNA scaffold: guide RNA scaffold for the Staphylococcus aureus CRISPR/Cas9 system
   2760..2778    -  promoter       T7 promoter: promoter for bacteriophage T7 RNA polymerase
   2780..2932    +  CDS            lacZα (fragment): LacZα fragment of β-galactosidase; lacZ fragment
   2938..3037    -  misc_feature   bom (fragment): basis of mobility region from pBR322
   3139..1       -  CDS            rop (fragment) (across the origin): Rop protein, which maintains plasmids at low copy number; rop
>Addgene plasmid #136968 | pGGC_RT_Sa_sgRNA | addgene full sequence | sequence record 269077 | Addgene NGS Result
GACGAAAGGGCCTCGTGATACGCCTATTTTTATAGGTTAATGTCATGATAATAATGGTTTCTTAGACGTC
AGGTGGCACTTTTCGGGGAAATGTGCGCGGAACCCCTATTTGTTTATTTTTCTAAATACATTCAAATATG
TATCCGCTCATGAGACAATAACCCTGATAAATGCTTCAATAATATTGAAAAAGGAAGAGTATGAGTATTC
AACATTTCCGTGTCGCCCTTATTCCCTTTTTTGCGGCATTTTGCCTTCCTGTTTTTGCTCACCCAGAAAC
GCTGGTGAAAGTAAAAGATGCTGAAGATCAGTTGGGTGCACGAGTGGGTTACATCGAACTGGATCTCAAC
AGCGGTAAGATCCTTGAGAGTTTTCGCCCCGAAGAACGTTTTCCAATGATGAGCACTTTTAAAGTTCTGC
TATGTGGCGCGGTATTATCCCGTATTGACGCCGGGCAAGAGCAACTCGGTCGCCGCATACACTATTCTCA
GAATGACTTGGTTGAGTACTCACCAGTCACAGAAAAGCATCTTACGGATGGCATGACAGTAAGAGAATTA
TGCAGTGCTGCCATAACCATGAGTGATAACACTGCGGCCAACTTACTTCTGACAACGATCGGAGGACCGA
AGGAGCTAACCGCTTTTTTGCACAACATGGGGGATCATGTAACTCGCCTTGATCGTTGGGAACCGGAGCT
GAATGAAGCCATACCAAACGACGAGCGTGACACCACGATGCCTGTAGCAATGGCAACAACGTTGCGCAAA
CTATTAACTGGCGAACTACTTACTCTAGCTTCCCGGCAACAATTAATAGACTGGATGGAGGCGGATAAAG
TTGCAGGACCACTTCTGCGCTCGGCCCTTCCGGCTGGCTGGTTTATTGCTGATAAATCTGGAGCCGGTGA
GCGTGGCTCTCGAGGTATCATTGCAGCACTGGGGCCAGATGGTAAGCCCTCCCGTATCGTAGTTATCTAC
ACGACGGGGAGTCAGGCAACTATGGATGAACGAAATAGACAGATCGCTGAGATAGGTGCCTCACTGATTA
AGCATTGGTAACTGTCAGACCAAGTTTACTCATATATACTTTAGATTGATTTAAAACTTCATTTTTAATT
TAAAAGGATCTAGGTGAAGATCCTTTTTGATAATCTCATGACCAAAATCCCTTAACGTGAGTTTTCGTTC
CACTGAGCGTCAGACCCCGTAGAAAAGATCAAAGGATCTTCTTGAGATCCTTTTTTTCTGCGCGTAATCT
GCTGCTTGCAAACAAAAAAACCACCGCTACCAGCGGTGGTTTGTTTGCCGGATCAAGAGCTACCAACTCT
TTTTCCGAAGGTAACTGGCTTCAGCAGAGCGCAGATACCAAATACTGTTCTTCTAGTGTAGCCGTAGTTA
GGCCACCACTTCAAGAACTCTGTAGCACCGCCTACATACCTCGCTCTGCTAATCCTGTTACCAGTGGCTG
CTGCCAGTGGCGATAAGTCGTGTCTTACCGGGTTGGACTCAAGACGATAGTTACCGGATAAGGCGCAGCG
GTCGGGCTGAACGGGGGGTTCGTGCACACAGCCCAGCTTGGAGCGAACGACCTACACCGAACTGAGATAC
CTACAGCGTGAGCTATGAGAAAGCGCCACGCTTCCCGAAGGGAGAAAGGCGGACAGGTATCCGGTAAGCG
GCAGGGTCGGAACAGGAGAGCGCACGAGGGAGCTTCCAGGGGGAAACGCCTGGTATCTTTATAGTCCTGT
CGGGTTTCGCCACCTCTGACTTGAGCGTCGATTTTTGTGATGCTCGTCAGGGGGGCGGAGCCTATGGAAA
AACGCCAGCAACGCGGCCTTTTTACGGTTCCTGGCCTTTTGCTGGCCTTTTGCTCACATGTTCTTTCCTG
CGTTATCCCCTGATTCTGTGGATAACCGTATTACCGCCTTTGAGTGAGCTGATACCGCTCGCCGCAGCCG
AACGACCGAGCGCAGCGAGTCAGTGAGCGAGGAAGCGGAAGAGCGCCCAATACGCAAACCGCCTCTCCCC
GCGCGTTGGCCGATTCATTAATGCAGCTGGCACGACAGGTTTCCCGACTGGAAAGCGGGCAGTGAGCGCA
ACGCAATTAATGTGAGTTAGCTCACTCATTAGGCACCCCAGGCTTTACACTTTATGCTTCCGGCTCGTAT
GTTGTGTGGAATTGTGAGCGGATAACAATTTCACACGAGCTATTTAGGTGACACTATAGAAGTGAAGCTT
GGTCTCAGGCTCTTTTTTTCTTCTTCTTCGTTCATACAGTTTTTTTTTGTTTATCAGCTTACATTTTCTT
GAACCGTAGCTTTCGTTTTCTTCTTTTTAACTTTCCATTCGGAGTTTTTGTATCTTGTTTCATAGTTTGT
CCCAGGATTAGAATGATTAGGCATCGAACCTTCAAGAATTTGATTGAATAAAACATCTTCATTCTTAAGA
TATGAAGATAATCTTCAAAAGGCCCCTGGGAATCTGAAAGAAGAGAAGCAGGCCCATTTATATGGGAAAG
AACAATAGTATTTCTTATATAGGCCCATTTAAGTTGAAAACAATCTTCAAAAGTCCCACATCGCTTAGAT
AAGAAAACGAAGCTGAGTTTATATACAGCTAGAGTCGAAGTAGTGATTGGGGTCTTCGAGAAGACCTGTT
TTAGTACTCTGGAAACAGAATCTACTAAAACAAGGCAAAATGCCGTGTTTATCTCGTCAACTTGTTGGCG
AGATTTTTTCAGTGAGACCGAATTCTCGCCCTATAGTGAGTCGTATTACCTGGCCGTCGTTTTACAACGT
CGTGACTGGGAAAACCCTGGCGTTACCCAACTTAATCGCCTTGCAGCACATCCCCCTTTCGCCAGCTGGC
GTAATAGCGAAGAGGCCCGCACCGATCGCCCTTCCCAACAGTTGCGCAGCCTGAATGGCGAATGGCGCCT
GATGCGGTATTTTCTCCTTACGCATCTGTGCGGTATTTCACACCGCATATGGTGCACTCTCAGTACAATC
TGCTCTGATGCCGCATAGTTAAGCCAGCCCCGACACCCGCCAACACCCGCTGACGCGCCCTGACGGGCTT
GTCTGCTCCCGGCATCCGCTTACAGACAAGCTGTGACCGTCTCCGGGAGCTGCATGTGTCAGAGGTTTTC
ACCGTCATCACCGAAACGCGCGA
